>Addgene plasmid #101255 | 5U9N (PP-BRD3) | addgene full sequence | sequence record 197534 | Addgene NGS Result
TTCTTGAAGACGAAAGGGCCTCGTGATACGCCTATTTTTATAGGTTAATGTCATGATAATAATGGTTTCT
TAGACGTCAGGTGGCACTTTTCGGGGAAATGTGCGCGGAACCCCTATTTGTTTATTTTTCTAAATACATT
CAAATATGTATCCGCTCATGAGACAATAACCCTGATAAATGCTTCAATAATATTGAAAAAGGAAGAGTAT
GAGTATTCAACATTTCCGTGTCGCCCTTATTCCCTTTTTTGCGGCATTTTGCCTTCCTGTTTTTGCTCAC
CCAGAAACGCTGGTGAAAGTAAAAGATGCTGAAGATCAGTTGGGTGCACGAGTGGGTTACATCGAACTGG
ATCTCAACAGCGGTAAGATCCTTGAGAGTTTTCGCCCCGAAGAACGTTTTCCAATGATGAGCACTTTTAA
AGTTCTGCTATGTGGCGCGGTATTATCCCGTGTTGACGCCGGGCAAGAGCAACTCGGTCGCCGCATACAC
TATTCTCAGAATGACTTGGTTGAGTACTCACCAGTCACAGAAAAGCATCTTACGGATGGCATGACAGTAA
GAGAATTATGCAGTGCTGCCATAACCATGAGTGATAACACTGCGGCCAACTTACTTCTGACAACGATCGG
AGGACCGAAGGAGCTAACCGCTTTTTTGCACAACATGGGGGATCATGTAACTCGCCTTGATCGTTGGGAA
CCGGAGCTGAATGAAGCCATACCAAACGACGAGCGTGACACCACGATGCCTGCAGCAATGGCAACAACGT
TGCGCAAACTATTAACTGGCGAACTACTTACTCTAGCTTCCCGGCAACAATTAATAGACTGGATGGAGGC
GGATAAAGTTGCAGGACCACTTCTGCGCTCGGCCCTTCCGGCTGGCTGGTTTATTGCTGATAAATCTGGA
GCCGGTGAGCGTGGGTCTCGCGGTATCATTGCAGCACTGGGGCCAGATGGTAAGCCCTCCCGTATCGTAG
TTATCTACACGACGGGGAGTCAGGCAACTATGGATGAACGAAATAGACAGATCGCTGAGATAGGTGCCTC
ACTGATTAAGCATTGGTAACTGTCAGACCAAGTTTACTCATATATACTTTAGATTGATTTAAAACTTCAT
TTTTAATTTAAAAGGATCTAGGTGAAGATCCTTTTTGATAATCTCATGACCAAAATCCCTTAACGTGAGT
TTTCGTTCCACTGAGCGTCAGACCCCGTAGAAAAGATCAAAGGATCTTCTTGAGATCCTTTTTTTCTGCG
CGTAATCTGCTGCTTGCAAACAAAAAAACCACCGCTACCAGCGGTGGTTTGTTTGCCGGATCAAGAGCTA
CCAACTCTTTTTCCGAAGGTAACTGGCTTCAGCAGAGCGCAGATACCAAATACTGTCCTTCTAGTGTAGC
CGTAGTTAGGCCACCACTTCAAGAACTCTGTAGCACCGCCTACATACCTCGCTCTGCTAATCCTGTTACC
AGTGGCTGCTGCCAGTGGCGATAAGTCGTGTCTTACCGGGTTGGACTCAAGACGATAGTTACCGGATAAG
GCGCAGCGGTCGGGCTGAACGGGGGGTTCGTGCACACAGCCCAGCTTGGAGCGAACGACCTACACCGAAC
TGAGATACCTACAGCGTGAGCTATGAGAAAGCGCCACGCTTCCCGAAGGGAGAAAGGCGGACAGGTATCC
GGTAAGCGGCAGGGTCGGAACAGGAGAGCGCACGAGGGAGCTTCCAGGGGGAAACGCCTGGTATCTTTAT
AGTCCTGTCGGGTTTCGCCACCTCTGACTTGAGCGTCGATTTTTGTGATGCTCGTCAGGGGGGCGGAGCC
TATGGAAAAACGCCAGCAACGCGGCCTTTTTACGGTTCCTGGCCTTTTGCTGGCCTTTTGCTCACATGTT
CTTTCCTGCGTTATCCCCTGATTCTGTGGATAACCGTATTACCGCCTTTGAGTGAGCTGATACCGCTCGC
CGCAGCCGAACGACCGAGCGCAGCGAGTCAGTGAGCGAGGAAGCGGAAGAGCGCCTGATGCGGTATTTTC
TCCTTACGCATCTGTGCGGTATTTCACACCGCAATGGTGCACTCTCAGTACAATCTGCTCTGATGCCGCA
TAGTTAAGCCAGTATACACTCCGCTATCGCTACGTGACTGGGTCATGGCTGCGCCCCGACACCCGCCAAC
ACCCGCTGACGCGCCCTGACGGGCTTGTCTGCTCCCGGCATCCGCTTACAGACAAGCTGTGACCGTCTCC
GGGAGCTGCATGTGTCAGAGGTTTTCACCGTCATCACCGAAACGCGCGAGGCAGCTGCGGTAAAGCTCAT
CAGCGTGGTCGTGAAGCGATTCACAGATGTCTGCCTGTTCATCCGCGTCCAGCTCGTTGAGTTTCTCCAG
AAGCGTTAATGTCTGGCTTCTGATAAAGCGGGCCATGTTAAGGGCGGTTTTTTCCTGTTTGGTCACTGAT
GCCTCCGTGTAAGGGGGATTTCTGTTCATGGGGGTAATGATACCGATGAAACGAGAGAGGATGCTCACGA
TACGGGTTACTGATGATGAACATGCCCGGTTACTGGAACGTTGTGAGGGTAAACAACTGGCGGTATGGAT
GCGGCGGGACCAGAGAAAAATCACTCAGGGTCAATGCCAGCGCTTCGTTAATACAGATGTAGGTGTTCCA
CAGGGTAGCCAGCAGCATCCTGCGATGCAGATCCGGAACATAATGGTGCAGGGCGCTGACTTCCGCGTTT
CCAGACTTTACGAAACACGGAAACCGAAGACCATTCATGTTGTTGCTCAGGTCGCAGACGTTTTGCAGCA
GCAGTCGCTTCACGTTCGCTCGCGTATCGGTGATTCATTCTGCTAACCAGTAAGGCAACCCCGCCAGCCT
AGCCGGGTCCTCAACGACAGGAGCACGATCATGCGCACCCGTGGCCAGGACCCAACGCTGCCCGAGATGC
GCCGCGTGCGGCTGCTGGAGATGGCGGACGCGATGGATATGTTCTGCCAAGGGTTGGTTTGCGCATTCAC
AGTTCTCCGCAAGAATTGATTGGCTCCAATTCTTGGAGTGGTGAATCCGTTAGCGAGGTGCCGCCGGCTT
CCATTCAGGTCGAGGTGGCCCGGCTCCATGCACCGCGACGCAACGCGGGGAGGCAGACAAGGTATAGGGC
GGCGCCTACAATCCATGCCAACCCGTTCCATGTGCTCGCCGAGGCGGCATAAATCGCCGTGACGATCAGC
GGTCCAATGATCGAAGTTAGGCTGGTAAGAGCCGCGAGCGATCCTTGAAGCTGTCCCTGATGGTCGTCAT
CTACCTGCCTGGACAGCATGGCCTGCAACGCGGGCATCCCGATGCCGCCGGAAGCGAGAAGAATCATAAT
GGGGAAGGCCATCCAGCCTCGCGTCGCGAACGCCAGCAAGACGTAGCCCAGCGCGTCGGCCGCCATGCCG
GCGATAATGGCCTGCTTCTCGCCGAAACGTTTGGTGGCGGGACCAGTGACGAAGGCTTGAGCGAGGGCGT
GCAAGATTCCGAATACCGCAAGCGACAGGCCGATCATCGTCGCGCTCCAGCGAAAGCGGTCCTCGCCGAA
AATGACCCAGAGCGCTGCCGGCACCTGTCCTACGAGTTGCATGATAAAGAAGACAGTCATAAGTGCGGCG
ACGATAGTCATGCCCCGCGCCCACCGGAAGGAGCTGACTGGGTTGAAGGCTCTCAAGGGCATCGGTCGAG
ATCCCGGTGCCTAATGAGTGAGCTAACTTACATTAATTGCGTTGCGCTCACTGCCCGCTTTCCAGTCGGG
AAACCTGTCGTGCCAGCTGCATTAATGAATCGGCCAACGCGCGGGGAGAGGCGGTTTGCGTATTGGGCGC
CAGGGTGGTTTTTCTTTTCACCAGTGAGACGGGCAACAGCTGATTGCCCTTCACCGCCTGGCCCTGAGAG
AGTTGCAGCAAGCGGTCCACGCTGGTTTGCCCCAGCAGGCGAAAATCCTGTTTGATGGTGGTTAACGGCG
GGATATAACATGAGCTGTCTTCGGTATCGTCGTATCCCACTACCGAGATATCCGCACCAACGCGCAGCCC
GGACTCGGTAATGGCGCGCATTGCGCCCAGCGCCATCTGATCGTTGGCAACCAGCATCGCAGTGGGAACG
ATGCCCTCATTCAGCATTTGCATGGTTTGTTGAAAACCGGACATGGCACTCCAGTCGCCTTCCCGTTCCG
CTATCGGCTGAATTTGATTGCGAGTGAGATATTTATGCCAGCCAGCCAGACGCAGACGCGCCGAGACAGA
ACTTAATGGGCCCGCTAACAGCGCGATTTGCTGGTGACCCAATGCGACCAGATGCTCCACGCCCAGTCGC
GTACCGTCTTCATGGGAGAAAATAATACTGTTGATGGGTGTCTGGTCAGAGACATCAAGAAATAACGCCG
GAACATTAGTGCAGGCAGCTTCCACAGCAATGGCATCCTGGTCATCCAGCGGATAGTTAATGATCAGCCC
ACTGACGCGTTGCGCGAGAAGATTGTGCACCGCCGCTTTACAGGCTTCGACGCCGCTTCGTTCTACCATC
GACACCACCACGCTGGCACCCAGTTGATCGGCGCGAGATTTAATCGCCGCGACAATTTGCGACGGCGCGT
GCAGGGCCAGACTGGAGGTGGCAACGCCAATCAGCAACGACTGTTTGCCCGCCAGTTGTTGTGCCACGCG
GTTGGGAATGTAATTCAGCTCCGCCATCGCCGCTTCCACTTTTTCCCGCGTTTTCGCAGAAACGTGGCTG
GCCTGGTTCACCACGCGGGAAACGGTCTGATAAGAGACACCGGCATACTCTGCGACATCGTATAACGTTA
CTGGTTTCACATTCACCACCCTGAATTGACTCTCTTCCGGGCGCTATCATGCCATACCGCGAAAGGTTTT
GCGCCATTCGATGGTGTCCGGGATCTCGACGCTCTCCCTTATGCGACTCCTGCATTAGGAAGCAGCCCAG
TAGTAGGTTGAGGCCGTTGAGCACCGCCGCCGCAAGGAATGGTGCATGCAAGGAGATGGCGCCCAACAGT
CCCCCGGCCACGGGGCCTGCCACCATACCCACGCCGAAACAAGCGCTCATGAGCCCGAAGTGGCGAGCCC
GATCTTCCCCATCGGTGATGTCGGCGATATAGGCGCCAGCAACCGCACCTGTGGCGCCGGTGATGCCGGC
CACGATGCGTCCGGCGTAGAGGATCGAGATCTCGATCCCGCGAAATTAATACGACTCACTATAGGGGAAT
TGTGAGCGGATAACAATTCCCCTCTAGAAATAATTTTGTTTAACTTTAAGAAGGAGATATACCATGCATC
ATCATCATCATCACAGCAGCGGCAGAGAAAACTTGTATTTCCAGGGCATTTCAAATGAAGCAGATTATGA
TTGGAGAAATGAATGTTTAAGAATACTTAATTTACTTAGAAAAGAACAGAATTCTTTTCTTTTTGAAAAT
CCTGTTCTTGAAAGTAATGATCTCACTGAAGAAACTAAAAACAGATATAAAGAAGTAATTCCTGAAGCTT
GTGATTATATTACTATTGAAAAAAGACTCAATAATAAAAGTAATTCAAAAAGACAATCAACTTCAAATCA
AAAAAGAAAATCAACAACAGCCAATTCTAAATCAAATCAAACAATTGAAAATCCACATGAATTTGAAAGA
CTTGTTAAATTAATCTTTTCAAATTGTATGATATTTAATCCAAATTCTGGTGAATGTAAATGGATTTATG
ATTCTGCCAAACAATCACTAAATAAATTTAATAATTTATGGAATAAATCAAATGTATTTCTTCTATATTC
TAATTCACAATGATGACGAAGCTTGCGGCCGCACTCGAGGATCCGGCTGCTAACAAAGCCCGAAAGGAAG
CTGAGTTGGCTGCTGCCACCGCTGAGCAATAACTAGCATAACCCCTTGGGGCCTCTAAACGGGTCTTGAG
GGGTTTTTTGCTGAAAGGAGGAACTATATCCGGATATCCCGCAAGAGGCCCGGCAGTACCGGCATAACCA
AGCCTATGCCTACAGCATCCAGGGTGACGGTGCCGAGGATGACGATGAGCGCATTGTTAGATTTCATACA
CGGTGCCTGACTGCGTTAGCAATTTAACTGTGATAAACTACCGCATTAAAGCTTATCGATGATAAGCTGT
CAAACATGAGAA
Features (pLannotate 1.2.2; 19 found; start..end, strand, type, name):
    104..208     +  promoter       AmpR promoter: bla
    209..1069    +  CDS            AmpR: β-lactamase; bla; confers resistance to ampicillin, carbenicillin, and related antibiotics
   1240..1828    +  rep_origin     ori: high-copy-number ColE1/pMB1/pBR322/pUC origin of replication
   2014..2153    -  misc_feature   bom: basis of mobility region from pBR322
   2255..2446    -  CDS            rop: Rop protein, which maintains plasmids at low copy number; rop
   2463..2843    +  CDS            YPB1_ECOLX: Protein predicted: Swiss-Prot protein existence level 4. From Escherichia coli.
   3085..3709    -  CDS            TcR (fragment): tetracycline efflux protein; tet; confers resistance to tetracycline
   3724..3745    -  protein_bind   CAP binding site: CAP binding activates transcription in the presence of cAMP. E. coli catabolite activator protein
   3758..4840    -  CDS            lacI: lac repressor; lacI; The lac repressor binds to the lac operator to inhibit transcription in E. coli. This inhibition can be relieved by adding lactose or isopropyl-β-D-thiogalactopyranoside (IPTG).
   4841..4918    -  promoter       lacI promoter: lacI
   4926..5205    -  CDS            TcR (fragment): tetracycline efflux protein; tet; confers resistance to tetracycline
   5227..5245    +  promoter       T7 promoter: promoter for bacteriophage T7 RNA polymerase
   5246..5270    +  protein_bind   lac operator: The lac repressor binds to the lac operator to inhibit transcription in E. coli. This inhibition can be relieved by adding lactose or isopropyl-β-D-thiogalactopyranoside (IPTG). lac repressor encoded by lacI
   5285..5307    +  RBS            RBS: efficient ribosome binding site from bacteriophage T7 gene 10 (Olins and Rangwala, 1989)
   5315..5333    +  CDS            capTEV™ (fragment): composite tag for in vivo biotinylation, TEV protease cleavage, and 6xHis tagging
   5856..5905    +  CDS            SET1 (fragment): solubility-enhancement tag derived from T7 phage gene 10B
   5913..5960    +  terminator     T7 terminator: transcription terminator for bacteriophage T7 RNA polymerase
   5983..6087    -  CDS            TcR (fragment): tetracycline efflux protein; tet; confers resistance to tetracycline
   6135..6163    -  promoter       tet promoter: E. coli promoter for tetracycline efflux protein gene
