[The description below was written by a language model from this plasmid's Addgene catalogue record and pLannotate feature annotations shown in this document.]
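Description:
5U9N (PP-BRD3) is a bacterial expression plasmid built on the pET15-MHL backbone, a pET-type vector from a structural genomics programme, and was made to produce recombinant protein for structure determination. The 6,172 nt sequenced plasmid carries a ColE1/pMB1-family origin together with the pBR322 bom region and the rop gene, which moderates copy number (the catalogue lists copy number as unknown). Selection is by ampicillin through the bla β-lactamase gene and its own promoter. Several tetracycline-resistance fragments and a tet promoter appear in the annotation; these are non-functional remnants of the pBR322 ancestry interrupted by the expression cassette and the lacI gene.

The payload is a 453 bp insert named PP-BRD3, introduced by ligation-independent cloning, and the record cautions that it may not represent a full open reading frame. The source organism and the exact domain boundaries are not stated explicitly, and the insert itself is not annotated in the feature table, lying in the unannotated stretch between the tag region and the terminator. Expression is driven by a T7 promoter followed by a lac operator and the phage T7 gene 10 ribosome binding site, and ends at the T7 terminator. The plasmid-borne lacI supplies repressor, so transcription is held off until IPTG induction in a host that provides T7 RNA polymerase. The protein is made with a backbone-encoded N-terminal 6xHis tag followed by a TEV protease site, allowing metal-affinity purification and subsequent tag removal. The short "capTEV" and "SET1" fragment hits are probably partial matches to this tag and to vector sequence upstream of the terminator rather than intact functional tags.
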