Addgene plasmid #101255: 5U9N (PP-BRD3)
Purpose: Bacterial expression for structure determination; may not be full ORF
Depositing lab: Cheryl Arrowsmith. Depositing organization: University of Toronto.
Backbone
  Vector backbone: pET15-MHL
  Backbone manufacturer: SGC (Addgene Plasmid #26092)
  Vector type: Bacterial Expression
Growth in bacteria
  Bacterial resistance: Ampicillin, 100 μg/mL
  Growth temperature: 37°C
  Growth strain: DH5alpha
  Copy number: Unknown
Gene/Insert
  Gene/Insert name: PP-BRD3 (alt name: 5U9N)
  Insert size (bp): 453
  Promoter: T7
  Tag / fusion protein: 6xHis-TEV (N terminal on backbone)
  Cloning method: Ligation Independent Cloning
  Sequencing primers: 5′ T7; 3′ T7-term
Terms and licenses: Academic/Nonprofit Terms; Industry Terms: Not Available to Industry
Depositor comments: N terminal tag: MHHHHHHSSGRENLYFQG. SGC Clone Sample ID: cgd4_1340:MAC04H-E04:C228715. SGC or PDB link: http://www.thesgc.org/structures/5U9N/
How to cite: 5U9N (PP-BRD3) was a gift from Cheryl Arrowsmith (Addgene plasmid # 101255 ; http://n2t.net/addgene:101255 ; RRID:Addgene_101255)
