>Addgene plasmid #101255 | 5U9N (PP-BRD3) | depositor partial sequence | sequence record 190962 | insert
ATTTCAAATGAAGCAGATTATGATTGGAGAAATGAATGTTTAAGAATACTTAATTTACTTAGAAAAGAAC
AGAATTCTTTTCTTTTTGAAAATCCTGTTCTTGAAAGTAATGATCTCACTGAAGAAACTAAAAACAGATA
TAAAGAAGTAATTCCTGAAGCTTGTGATTATATTACTATTGAAAAAAGACTCAATAATAAAAGTAATTCA
AAAAGACAATCAACTTCAAATCAAAAAAGAAAATCAACAACAGCCAATTCTAAATCAAATCAAACAATTG
AAAATCCACATGAATTTGAAAGACTTGTTAAATTAATCTTTTCAAATTGTATGATATTTAATCCAAATTC
TGGTGAATGTAAATGGATTTATGATTCTGCCAAACAATCACTAAATAAATTTAATAATTTATGGAATAAA
TCAAATGTATTTCTTCTATATTCTAATTCACAA
